>Addgene plasmid #32256 | TAL012 | depositor full sequence | sequence record 36568 | TAL012 sequence 2827 bps
TCGCGCGTTTCGGTGATGACGGTGAAAACCTCTGACACATGCAGCTCCCGGAGACGGTCACAGCTTGTCT
GTAAGCGGATGCCGGGAGCAGACAAGCCCGTCAGGGCGCGTCAGCGGGTGTTGGCGGGTGTCGGGGCTGG
CTTAACTATGCGGCATCAGAGCAGATTGTACTGAGAGTGCACCATATGCGGTGTGAAATACCGCACAGAT
GCGTAAGGAGAAAATACCGCATCAGGCGCCATTCGCCATTCAGGCTGCGCAACTGTTGGGAAGGGCGATC
GGTGCGGGCCTCTTCGCTATTACGCCAGCTGGCGAAAGGGGGATGTGCTGCAAGGCGATTAAGTTGGGTA
ACGCCAGGGTTTTCCCAGTCACGACGTTGTAAAACGACGGCCAGTGAATTCGAGCTCGGTACCTCGCGAA
TGCATCTAGAGAAGACAACTTACACCGGAGCAAGTCGTGGCCATTGCATCCCACGACGGTGGCAAACAGG
CTCTTGAGACGGTTCAGAGACTTCTCCCAGTTCTCTGTCAAGCCCACGGGCTGAAGAGACCGGATCCCGG
GCCCGTCGACTGCAGAGGCCTGCATGCAAGCTTGGCGTAATCATGGTCATAGCTGTTTCCTGTGTGAAAT
TGTTATCCGCTCACAATTCCACACAACATACGAGCCGGAAGCATAAAGTGTAAAGCCTGGGGTGCCTAAT
GAGTGAGCTAACTCACATTAATTGCGTTGCGCTCACTGCCCGCTTTCCAGTCGGGAAACCTGTCGTGCCA
GCTGCATTAATGAATCGGCCAACGCGCGGGGAGAGGCGGTTTGCGTATTGGGCGCTCTTCCGCTTCCTCG
CTCACTGACTCGCTGCGCTCGGTCGTTCGGCTGCGGCGAGCGGTATCAGCTCACTCAAAGGCGGTAATAC
GGTTATCCACAGAATCAGGGGATAACGCAGGAAAGAACATGTGAGCAAAAGGCCAGCAAAAGGCCAGGAA
CCGTAAAAAGGCCGCGTTGCTGGCGTTTTTCCATAGGCTCCGCCCCCCTGACGAGCATCACAAAAATCGA
CGCTCAAGTCAGAGGTGGCGAAACCCGACAGGACTATAAAGATACCAGGCGTTTCCCCCTGGAAGCTCCC
TCGTGCGCTCTCCTGTTCCGACCCTGCCGCTTACCGGATACCTGTCCGCCTTTCTCCCTTCGGGAAGCGT
GGCGCTTTCTCATAGCTCACGCTGTAGGTATCTCAGTTCGGTGTAGGTCGTTCGCTCCAAGCTGGGCTGT
GTGCACGAACCCCCCGTTCAGCCCGACCGCTGCGCCTTATCCGGTAACTATCGTCTTGAGTCCAACCCGG
TAAGACACGACTTATCGCCACTGGCAGCAGCCACTGGTAACAGGATTAGCAGAGCGAGGTATGTAGGCGG
TGCTACAGAGTTCTTGAAGTGGTGGCCTAACTACGGCTACACTAGAAGAACAGTATTTGGTATCTGCGCT
CTGCTGAAGCCAGTTACCTTCGGAAAAAGAGTTGGTAGCTCTTGATCCGGCAAACAAACCACCGCTGGTA
GCGGTGGTTTTTTTGTTTGCAAGCAGCAGATTACGCGCAGAAAAAAAGGATCTCAAGAAGATCCTTTGAT
CTTTTCTACGGGGTCTGACGCTCAGTGGAACGAAAACTCACGTTAAGGGATTTTGGTCATGAGATTATCA
AAAAGGATCTTCACCTAGATCCTTTTAAATTAAAAATGAAGTTTTAAATCAATCTAAAGTATATATGAGT
AAACTTGGTCTGACAGTTACCAATGCTTAATCAGTGAGGCACCTATCTCAGCGATCTGTCTATTTCGTTC
ATCCATAGTTGCCTGACTCCCCGTCGTGTAGATAACTACGATACGGGAGGGCTTACCATCTGGCCCCAGT
GCTGCAATGATACCGCGAGAGCCACGCTCACCGGCTCCAGATTTATCAGCAATAAACCAGCCAGCCGGAA
GGGCCGAGCGCAGAAGTGGTCCTGCAACTTTATCCGCCTCCATCCAGTCTATTAATTGTTGCCGGGAAGC
TAGAGTAAGTAGTTCGCCAGTTAATAGTTTGCGCAACGTTGTTGCCATTGCTACAGGCATCGTGGTGTCA
CGCTCGTCGTTTGGTATGGCTTCATTCAGCTCCGGTTCCCAACGATCAAGGCGAGTTACATGATCCCCCA
TGTTGTGCAAAAAAGCGGTTAGCTCCTTCGGTCCTCCGATCGTTGTCAGAAGTAAGTTGGCCGCAGTGTT
ATCACTCATGGTTATGGCAGCACTGCATAATTCTCTTACTGTCATGCCATCCGTAAGATGCTTTTCTGTG
ACTGGTGAGTACTCAACCAAGTCATTCTGAGAATAGTGTATGCGGCGACCGAGTTGCTCTTGCCCGGCGT
CAATACGGGATAATACCGCGCCACATAGCAGAACTTTAAAAGTGCTCATCATTGGAAAACGTTCTTCGGG
GCGAAAACTCTCAAGGATCTTACCGCTGTTGAGATCCAGTTCGATGTAACCCACTCGTGCACCCAACTGA
TCTTCAGCATCTTTTACTTTCACCAGCGTTTCTGGGTGAGCAAAAACAGGAAGGCAAAATGCCGCAAAAA
AGGGAATAAGGGCGACACGGAAATGTTGAATACTCATACTCTTCCTTTTTCAATATTATTGAAGCATTTA
TCAGGGTTATTGTCTCATGAGCGGATACATATTTGAATGTATTTAGAAAAATAAACAAATAGGGGTTCCG
CGCACATTTCCCCGAAAAGTGCCACCTGACGTCTAAGAAACCATTATTATCATGACATTAACCTATAAAA
ATAGGCGTATCACGAGGCCCTTTCGTC
Features (pLannotate 1.2.2; 10 found; start..end, strand, type, name):
    137..236     +  misc_feature   bom (fragment): basis of mobility region from pBR322
    242..399     -  CDS            lacZα (fragment): LacZα fragment of β-galactosidase; lacZ fragment
    630..646     -  protein_bind   lac operator: The lac repressor binds to the lac operator to inhibit transcription in E. coli. This inhibition can be relieved by adding lactose or isopropyl-β-D-thiogalactopyranoside (IPTG). lac repressor encoded by lacI
    654..684     -  promoter       lac promoter: promoter for the E. coli lac operon
    699..720     -  protein_bind   CAP binding site: CAP binding activates transcription in the presence of cAMP. E. coli catabolite activator protein
    733..825     -  CDS            lacI (fragment): lac repressor; lacI; The lac repressor binds to the lac operator to inhibit transcription in E. coli. This inhibition can be relieved by adding lactose or isopropyl-β-D-thiogalactopyranoside (IPTG).
   1008..1596    -  rep_origin     ori: high-copy-number ColE1/pMB1/pBR322/pUC origin of replication
   1767..2627    -  CDS            AmpR: β-lactamase; bla; confers resistance to ampicillin, carbenicillin, and related antibiotics
   2628..2732    -  promoter       AmpR promoter: bla
   2827..35      +  CDS            rop (fragment) (across the origin): Rop protein, which maintains plasmids at low copy number; rop
