[The description below was written by a language model from this plasmid's Addgene catalogue record and pLannotate feature annotations shown in this document.]
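Description:
TAL012 is a small, high-copy bacterial cloning plasmid that serves as an archive for a single TAL effector repeat module used in building engineered TALENs. The backbone is pUC57-ΔBsaI, a pUC57 derivative in which a silent valine codon change removes an alternate BsaI site, presumably so that BsaI can be used cleanly during assembly. The annotated sequence (2,827 nt) matches the recorded backbone size plus insert. It shows the usual pUC-type elements: a ColE1/pMB1-family high-copy origin, the β-lactamase gene with its own promoter for ampicillin selection in E. coli, and the lac promoter, operator and CAP site region with a partial lacZα fragment. Short bom, rop and lacI fragments are also annotated as backbone remnants rather than functional genes.

The payload is a 119 bp insert. Its alternative names identify it as a β-type (Type II) repeat unit carrying the HD repeat-variable diresidue (written as SHD), which specifies recognition of cytosine in the target DNA. It was cloned by restriction enzymes, with the 5′ BbsI site destroyed and the 3′ BamHI site retained. The feature table does not annotate the insert itself, which appears to lie in the unannotated gap between the lacZα fragment and the lac operator. No dedicated expression signals, tags or reporters are recorded for the insert, since the plasmid is a source of a DNA part rather than an expression vector.

Modules like this one are combined in a defined order with other repeat units to build custom TAL repeat arrays. These arrays are then fused to a nuclease domain. The associated work used such TALENs for targeted gene disruption in somatic zebrafish cells.
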