Addgene plasmid #32256: TAL012
Depositing lab: Keith Joung. Depositing organization: Massachusetts General Hospital. Publication: Targeted gene disruption in somatic zebrafish cells using engineered TALENs. Sander JD, Cade L, Khayter C, Reyon D, Peterson RT, Joung JK, Yeh JR. Nat Biotechnol. 2011 Aug 5;29(8):697-8. doi: 10.1038/nbt.1934. PubMed 21822241.
Backbone
  Vector backbone: pUC57-ΔBsaI
  Backbone size w/o insert (bp): 2708
  Modifications to backbone: Silent valine mutation (C->G) at position 1794 to destroy alternate BsaI restriction site in pUC57
Growth in bacteria
  Bacterial resistance: Ampicillin, 100 μg/mL
  Growth temperature: 37°C
  Growth strain: XL1 Blue
  Copy number: High Copy
Gene/Insert
  Gene/Insert name: TAL012 (alt names: F (Type II - C/HD); β / SHD / C)
  Insert size (bp): 119
  Cloning method: Restriction Enzyme; 5′ cloning site BbsI (destroyed during cloning); 3′ cloning site BamHI (not destroyed)
  Sequencing primers: 5′ OK163
Terms and licenses: Academic/Nonprofit Terms; Industry Terms: Not Available to Industry
How to cite: TAL012 was a gift from Keith Joung (Addgene plasmid # 32256 ; http://n2t.net/addgene:32256 ; RRID:Addgene_32256)
