>Addgene plasmid #32256 | TAL012 | addgene partial sequence | sequence record 37775 | LacZ-F2 5'-cctcttcgctattacgccag-3'
ACGCCAGGGTTTTCCCAGTCACGACGTTGTAAAACGACGGCCAGTGAATTCGAGCTCGGTACCTCGCGAA
TGCATCTAGAGAAGACAACTTACACCGGAGCAAGTCGTGGCCATTGCATCCCACGACGGTGGCAAACAGG
CTCTTGAGACGGTTCAGAGACTTCTCCCAGTTCTCTGTCAAGCCCACGGGCTGAAGAGACCGGATCCCGG
GCCCGTCGACTGCAGAGGCCTGCATGCAAGCTTGGCGTAATCATGGTCATAGCTGTTTCCTGTGTGAAAT
TGTTATCCGCTCACAATTCCACACAACATACGAGCCGGAAGCATAAAGTGTAAAGCCTGGGGTGCCTAAT
GAGTGAGCTAACTCACATTAATTGCGTTGCGCTCACTGCCCGCTTTCCAGTCGGGAAACCTGTCGTGCCA
GCTGCATTAATGAATCGGCCAACGCGCGGGGAGAGGCGGTTTGCGTATTGGGCGCTCTTCCGCTTCCTCG
CTCACTGACTCGCTGCGCTCGGTCGTTCGGCTGCGGCGAGCGGTATCAGCTCACTCAAAGGCGGTAATAC
GGTTATCCACAGAATCAGGGGATAACGCAGGAAAGAACATGTGAGCAAAAGGCCAGCAAAAGGCCAGGAA
CCGTAAAAAGGCCGCGTTGCTGGCGTTTTTCCATAGGCTCCGCCCCCCTGACGAGCATCACAAAAATCGA
CGCTCAAGTCAGAGGTGGCGAAACCCGACAGGACTATAAAGATACCAGGCGTTTCCCCCTGGAAGCTCCC
TCGTGCGCTCTCCTGTTCCGACCCTGCCGCTTACCGGATACCTGTCCGCCTTTCTCCCTTCGGGAAGCGT
GGCGCTTTCTCATAGCTCACGCTGTA
